LOCUS       Exported 6878 bp ds-DNA circular SYN 12-MAY-2021
DEFINITION  gateway adapted mammalian expression vector.
ACCESSION   .
VERSION     .
KEYWORDS    pBABEpuro-gateway
SOURCE      synthetic DNA construct
  ORGANISM  synthetic DNA construct
REFERENCE   1 (bases 1 to 6878)
  AUTHORS   Greulich H, Kaplan B, Mertins P, Chen TH, Tanaka KE, Yun CH, Zhang
            X, Lee SH, Cho J, Ambrogio L, Liao R, Imielinski M, Banerji S,
            Berger AH, Lawrence MS, Zhang J, Pho NH, Walker SR, Winckler W, Getz
            G, Frank D, Hahn WC, Eck MJ, Mani DR, Jaffe JD, Carr SA, Wong KK,
            Meyerson M
  TITLE     Functional analysis of receptor tyrosine kinase mutations in lung
            cancer identifies oncogenic extracellular domain mutations of ERBB2.
  JOURNAL   Proc Natl Acad Sci U S A. 2012 Sep 4;109(36):14476-81. Epub 2012 Aug
            20.
  PUBMED    22908275
REFERENCE   2 (bases 1 to 6878)
  AUTHORS   .
  TITLE     Direct Submission
  JOURNAL   Exported May 12, 2021 from SnapGene Server 1.1.58
            http://www.snapgene.com
FEATURES             Location/Qualifiers
     source          1..6878
                     /organism="synthetic DNA construct"
                     /mol_type="other DNA"
     LTR             8..477
                     /note="long terminal repeat from Moloney murine leukemia
                     virus"
     misc_feature    542..741
                     /label=MMLV Psi
                     /note="packaging signal of Moloney murine leukemia virus
                     (MMLV)"
     CDS             934..1350
                     /label=gag (truncated)
                     /note="truncated Moloney murine leukemia virus (MMLV) gag
                     gene lacking the start codon"
     primer_bind     1318..1334
                     /label=pBABE 5'
                     /note="Psi packaging signal, forward primer for pBABE
                     vectors"
     protein_bind    1378..1502
                     /gene="mutant version of attR"
                     /label=attR1
                     /bound_moiety="LR Clonase(TM)"
                     /note="recombination site for the Gateway(R) LR reaction"
     promoter        1527..1557
                     /label=lac UV5 promoter
                     /note="E. coli lac promoter with an ""up"" mutation"
     CDS             1611..2270
                     /codon_start=1
                     /gene="cat"
                     /product="chloramphenicol acetyltransferase"
                     /label=CmR
                     /note="confers resistance to chloramphenicol"
                     /translation="MEKKITGYTTVDISQWHRKEHFEAFQSVAQCTYNQTVQLDITAFL
                     KTVKKNKHKFYPAFIHILARLMNAHPEFRMAMKDGELVIWDSVHPCYTVFHEQTETFSS
                     LWSEYHDDFRQFLHIYSQDVACYGENLAYFPKGFIENMFFVSANPWVSFTSFDLNVANM
                     DNFFAPVFTMGKYYTQGDKVLMPLAIQVHHAVCDGFHVGRMLNELQQYCDEWQGGA"
     primer_bind     complement(1677..1696)
                     /label=CAT-R
                     /note="Chloramphenicol resistance gene, reverse primer"
     CDS             2612..2917
                     /codon_start=1
                     /gene="ccdB"
                     /product="CcdB, a bacterial toxin that poisons DNA gyrase"
                     /label=ccdB
                     /note="Plasmids containing the ccdB gene cannot be
                     propagated in standard E. coli strains."
                     /translation="MQFKVYTYKRESRYRLFVDVQSDIIDTPGRRMVIPLASARLLSDK
                     VSRELYPVVHIGDESWRMMTTDMASVPVSVIGEEVADLSHRENDIKNAINLMFWGI"
     primer_bind     2796..2815
                     /label=ccdB-fwd
                     /note="ccdB gene, forward primer"
     protein_bind    complement(2958..3082)
                     /gene="mutant version of attR"
                     /label=attR2
                     /bound_moiety="LR Clonase(TM)"
                     /note="recombination site for the Gateway(R) LR reaction"
     primer_bind     complement(3118..3138)
                     /label=pBABE 3'
                     /note="SV40 enhancer, reverse primer for pBABE vectors"
     promoter        3123..3452
                     /label=SV40 promoter
                     /note="SV40 enhancer and early promoter"
     rep_origin      3303..3438
                     /label=SV40 ori
                     /note="SV40 origin of replication"
     primer_bind     3365..3384
                     /label=SV40pro-F
                     /note="SV40 promoter/origin, forward primer"
     CDS             3462..4061
                     /codon_start=1
                     /gene="pac from Streptomyces"
                     /product="puromycin N-acetyltransferase"
                     /label=PuroR
                     /note="confers resistance to puromycin"
                     /translation="MTEYKPTVRLATRDDVPRAVRTLAAAFADYPATRHTVDPDRHIER
                     VTELQELFLTRVGLDIGKVWVADDGAAVAVWTTPESVEAGAVFAEIGPRMAELSGSRLA
                     AQQQMEGLLAPHRPKEPAWFLATVGVSPDHQGKGLGSAVVLPGVEAAERAGVPAFLETS
                     APRNLPFYERLGFTVTADVECPKDRATWCMTRKPGA"
     primer_bind     complement(3462..3481)
                     /label=Puro-R
                     /note="Puromycin resistance gene, reverse primer. Also
                     called puro-variant-R"
     primer_bind     3958..3978
                     /label=Puro-F
                     /note="Puromycin resistance gene, forward primer"
     LTR             4160..4753
                     /note="long terminal repeat from Moloney murine leukemia
                     virus"
     primer_bind     complement(4954..4971)
                     /label=L4440
                     /note="L4440 vector, forward primer"
     rep_origin      complement(5125..5712)
                     /direction=LEFT
                     /label=ori
                     /note="high-copy-number ColE1/pMB1/pBR322/pUC origin of
                     replication"
     primer_bind     complement(5205..5224)
                     /label=pBR322ori-F
                     /note="pBR322 origin, forward primer"
     CDS             complement(5890..6750)
                     /codon_start=1
                     /gene="bla"
                     /product="beta-lactamase"
                     /label=AmpR
                     /note="confers resistance to ampicillin, carbenicillin, and
                     related antibiotics"
                     /translation="MSIQHFRVALIPFFAAFCLPVFAHPETLVKVKDAEDQLGARVGYI
                     ELDLNSGKILESFRPEERFPMMSTFKVLLCGAVLSRVDAGQEQLGRRIHYSQNDLVEYS
                     PVTEKHLTDGMTVRELCSAAITMSDNTAANLLLTTIGGPKELTAFLHNMGDHVTRLDRW
                     EPELNEAIPNDERDTTMPVAMATTLRKLLTGELLTLASRQQLIDWMEADKVAGPLLRSA
                     LPAGWFIADKSGAGERGSRGIIAALGPDGKPSRIVVIYTTGSQATMDERNRQIAEIGAS
                     LIKHW"
     primer_bind     6513..6532
                     /label=Amp-R
                     /note="Ampicillin resistance gene, reverse primer"
     promoter        complement(6751..6855)
                     /gene="bla"
                     /label=AmpR promoter
ORIGIN
        1 ctgcagcctg aatatgggcc aaacaggata tctgtggtaa gcagttcctg ccccggctca
       61 gggccaagaa cagatggaac agctgaatat gggccaaaca ggatatctgt ggtaagcagt
      121 tcctgccccg gctcagggcc aagaacagat ggtccccaga tgcggtccag ccctcagcag
      181 tttctagaga accatcagat gtttccaggg tgccccaagg acctgaaatg accctgtgcc
      241 ttatttgaac taaccaatca gttcgcttct cgcttctgtt cgcgcgcttc tgctccccga
      301 gctcaataaa agagcccaca acccctcact cggggcgcca gtcctccgat tgactgagtc
      361 gcccgggtac ccgtgtatcc aataaaccct cttgcagttg catccgactt gtggtctcgc
      421 tgttccttgg gagggtctcc tctgagtgat tgactacccg tcagcggggg tctttcattt
      481 gggggctcgt ccgggatcgg gagacccctg cccagggacc accgacccac caccgggagg
      541 taagctggcc agcaacttat ctgtgtctgt ccgattgtct agtgtctatg actgatttta
      601 tgcgcctgcg tcggtactag ttagctaact agctctgtat ctggcggacc cgtggtggaa
      661 ctgacgagtt ctgaacaccc ggccgcaacc ctgggagacg tcccagggac tttgggggcc
      721 gtttttgtgg cccgacctga ggaagggagt cgatgtggaa tccgaccccg tcaggatatg
      781 tggttctggt aggagacgag aacctaaaac agttcccgcc tccgtctgaa tttttgcttt
      841 cggtttggaa ccgaagccgc gcgtcttgtc tgctgcagca tcgttctgtg ttgtctctgt
      901 ctgactgtgt ttctgtattt gtctgaaaat tagggccaga ctgttaccac tcccttaagt
      961 ttgaccttag atcactggaa agatgtcgag cggctcgctc acaaccagtc ggtagatgtc
     1021 aagaagagac gttgggttac cttctgctct gcagaatggc caacctttaa cgtcggatgg
     1081 ccgcgagacg gcacctttaa ccgagacctc atcacccagg ttaagatcaa ggtcttttca
     1141 cctggcccgc atggacaccc agaccaggtc ccctacatcg tgacctggga agccttggct
     1201 tttgaccccc ctccctgggt caagcccttt gtacacccta agcctccgcc tcctcttctt
     1261 ccatccgcgc cgtctctccc ccttgaacct cctctttcga ccccgcctca atcctccctt
     1321 tatccagccc tcactccttc tctaggcgcc ggccggatcc cagtgtggtg gtacatcaca
     1381 agtttgtaca aaaaagctga acgagaaacg taaaatgata taaatatcaa tatattaaat
     1441 tagattttgc ataaaaaaca gactacataa tactgtaaaa cacaacatat ccagtcacta
     1501 tggcggccgc attaggcacc ccaggcttta cactttatgc ttccggctcg tataatgtgt
     1561 ggattttgag ttaggatccg tcgagatttt caggagctaa ggaagctaaa atggagaaaa
     1621 aaatcactgg atataccacc gttgatatat cccaatggca tcgtaaagaa cattttgagg
     1681 catttcagtc agttgctcaa tgtacctata accagaccgt tcagctggat attacggcct
     1741 ttttaaagac cgtaaagaaa aataagcaca agttttatcc ggcctttatt cacattcttg
     1801 cccgcctgat gaatgctcat ccggaattcc gtatggcaat gaaagacggt gagctggtga
     1861 tatgggatag tgttcaccct tgttacaccg ttttccatga gcaaactgaa acgttttcat
     1921 cgctctggag tgaataccac gacgatttcc ggcagtttct acacatatat tcgcaagatg
     1981 tggcgtgtta cggtgaaaac ctggcctatt tccctaaagg gtttattgag aatatgtttt
     2041 tcgtctcagc caatccctgg gtgagtttca ccagttttga tttaaacgtg gccaatatgg
     2101 acaacttctt cgcccccgtt ttcaccatgg gcaaatatta tacgcaaggc gacaaggtgc
     2161 tgatgccgct ggcgattcag gttcatcatg ccgtttgtga tggcttccat gtcggcagaa
     2221 tgcttaatga attacaacag tactgcgatg agtggcaggg cggggcgtaa acgcgtggat
     2281 ccggcttact aaaagccaga taacagtatg cgtatttgcg cgctgatttt tgcggtataa
     2341 gaatatatac tgatatgtat acccgaagta tgtcaaaaag aggtatgcta tgaagcagcg
     2401 tattacagtg acagttgaca gcgacagcta tcagttgctc aaggcatata tgatgtcaat
     2461 atctccggtc tggtaagcac aaccatgcag aatgaagccc gtcgtctgcg tgccgaacgc
     2521 tggaaagcgg aaaatcagga agggatggct gaggtcgccc ggtttattga aatgaacggc
     2581 tcttttgctg acgagaacag gggctggtga aatgcagttt aaggtttaca cctataaaag
     2641 agagagccgt tatcgtctgt ttgtggatgt acagagtgat attattgaca cgcccgggcg
     2701 acggatggtg atccccctgg ccagtgcacg tctgctgtca gataaagtct cccgtgaact
     2761 ttacccggtg gtgcatatcg gggatgaaag ctggcgcatg atgaccaccg atatggccag
     2821 tgtgccggtc tccgttatcg gggaagaagt ggctgatctc agccaccgcg aaaatgacat
     2881 caaaaacgcc attaacctga tgttctgggg aatataaatg tcaggctccc ttatacacag
     2941 ccagtctgca ggtcgaccat agtgactgga tatgttgtgt tttacagtat tatgtagtct
     3001 gttttttatg caaaatctaa tttaatatat tgatatttat atcattttac gtttctcgtt
     3061 cagctttctt gtacaaagtg gtgatgtagg aattcgccag cacagtggtc gacctgtgga
     3121 atgtgtgtca gttagggtgt ggaaagtccc caggctcccc agcaggcaga agtatgcaaa
     3181 gcatgcatct caattagtca gcaaccaggt gtggaaagtc cccaggctcc ccagcaggca
     3241 gaagtatgca aagcatgcat ctcaattagt cagcaaccat agtcccgccc ctaactccgc
     3301 ccatcccgcc cctaactccg cccagttccg cccattctcc gccccatggc tgactaattt
     3361 tttttattta tgcagaggcc gaggccgcct cggcctctga gctattccag aagtagtgag
     3421 gaggcttttt tggaggccta ggcttttgca aaaagcttac catgaccgag tacaagccca
     3481 cggtgcgcct cgccacccgc gacgacgtcc ccagggccgt acgcaccctc gccgccgcgt
     3541 tcgccgacta ccccgccacg cgccacaccg tcgatccgga ccgccacatc gagcgggtca
     3601 ccgagctgca agaactcttc ctcacgcgcg tcgggctcga catcggcaag gtgtgggtcg
     3661 cggacgacgg cgccgcggtg gcggtctgga ccacgccgga gagcgtcgaa gcgggggcgg
     3721 tgttcgccga gatcggcccg cgcatggccg agttgagcgg ttcccggctg gccgcgcagc
     3781 aacagatgga aggcctcctg gcgccgcacc ggcccaagga gcccgcgtgg ttcctggcca
     3841 ccgtcggcgt ctcgcccgac caccagggca agggtctggg cagcgccgtc gtgctccccg
     3901 gagtggaggc ggccgagcgc gccggggtgc ccgccttcct ggagacctcc gcgccccgca
     3961 acctcccctt ctacgagcgg ctcggcttca ccgtcaccgc cgacgtcgag tgcccgaagg
     4021 accgcgcgac ctggtgcatg acccgcaagc ccggtgcctg acgcccgccc cacgacccgc
     4081 agcgcccgac cgaaaggagc gcacgacccc atgcatcgat aaaataaaag attttattta
     4141 gtctccagaa aaagggggga atgaaagacc ccacctgtag gtttggcaag ctagcttaag
     4201 taacgccatt ttgcaaggca tggaaaaata cataactgag aatagagaag ttcagatcaa
     4261 ggtcaggaac agatggaaca gctgaatatg ggccaaacag gatatctgtg gtaagcagtt
     4321 cctgccccgg ctcagggcca agaacagatg gaacagctga atatgggcca aacaggatat
     4381 ctgtggtaag cagttcctgc cccggctcag ggccaagaac agatggtccc cagatgcggt
     4441 ccagccctca gcagtttcta gagaaccatc agatgtttcc agggtgcccc aaggacctga
     4501 aatgaccctg tgccttattt gaactaacca atcagttcgc ttctcgcttc tgttcgcgcg
     4561 cttctgctcc ccgagctcaa taaaagagcc cacaacccct cactcggggc gccagtcctc
     4621 cgattgactg agtcgcccgg gtacccgtgt atccaataaa ccctcttgca gttgcatccg
     4681 acttgtggtc tcgctgttcc ttgggagggt ctcctctgag tgattgacta cccgtcagcg
     4741 ggggtctttc atttccgact tgtggtctcg ctgccttggg agggtctcct ctgagtgatt
     4801 gactacccgt cagcgggggt cttcacatgc agcatgtatc aaaattaatt tggttttttt
     4861 tcttaagtat ttacattaaa tggccatagt tgcattaatg aatcggccaa cgcgcgggga
     4921 gaggcggttt gcgtattggc gctcttccgc ttcctcgctc actgactcgc tgcgctcggt
     4981 cgttcggctg cggcgagcgg tatcagctca ctcaaaggcg gtaatacggt tatccacaga
     5041 atcaggggat aacgcaggaa agaacatgtg agcaaaaggc cagcaaaagg ccaggaaccg
     5101 taaaaaggcc gcgttgctgg cgtttttcca taggctccgc ccccctgacg agcatcacaa
     5161 aaatcgacgc tcaagtcaga ggtggcgaaa cccgacagga ctataaagat accaggcgtt
     5221 tccccctgga agctccctcg tgcgctctcc tgttccgacc ctgccgctta ccggataccg
     5281 tccgcctttc tcccttcggg aagcgtggcg ctttctcata gctcacgctg taggtatctc
     5341 agttcggtgt aggtcgttcg ctccaagctg ggctgtgtgc acgaaccccc cgttcagccc
     5401 gaccgctgcg ccttatccgg taactatcgt cttgagtcca acccggtaag acacgactta
     5461 tcgccactgg cagcagccac tggtaacagg attagcagag cgaggtatgt aggcggtgct
     5521 acagagttct tgaagtggtg gcctaactac ggctacacta gaaggacagt atttggtatc
     5581 tgcgctctgc tgaagccagt taccttcgga aaaagagttg gtagctcttg atccggcaaa
     5641 caaaccaccg ctggtagcgg tggttttttt gtttgcaagc agcagattac gcgcagaaaa
     5701 aaaggatctc aagaagatcc tttgatcttt tctacggggt ctgacgctca gtggaacgaa
     5761 aactcacgtt aagggatttt ggtcatgaga ttatcaaaaa ggatcttcac ctagatcctt
     5821 ttaaattaaa aatgaagttt gcggccgcaa atcaatctaa agtatatatg agtaaacttg
     5881 gtctgacagt taccaatgct taatcagtga ggcacctatc tcagcgatct gtctatttcg
     5941 ttcatccata gttgcctgac tccccgtcgt gtagataact acgatacggg agggcttacc
     6001 atctggcccc agtgctgcaa tgataccgcg agacccacgc tcaccggctc cagatttatc
     6061 agcaataaac cagccagccg gaagggccga gcgcagaagt ggtcctgcaa ctttatccgc
     6121 ctccatccag tctattaatt gttgccggga agctagagta agtagttcgc cagttaatag
     6181 tttgcgcaac gttgttgcca ttgctacagg catcgtggtg tcacgctcgt cgtttggtat
     6241 ggcttcattc agctccggtt cccaacgatc aaggcgagtt acatgatccc ccatgttgtg
     6301 caaaaaagcg gttagctcct tcggtcctcc gatcgttgtc agaagtaagt tggccgcagt
     6361 gttatcactc atggttatgg cagcactgca taattctctt actgtcatgc catccgtaag
     6421 atgcttttct gtgactggtg agtactcaac caagtcattc tgagaatagt gtatgcggcg
     6481 accgagttgc tcttgcccgg cgtcaacacg ggataatacc gcgccacata gcagaacttt
     6541 aaaagtgctc atcattggaa aacgttcttc ggggcgaaaa ctctcaagga tcttaccgct
     6601 gttgagatcc agttcgatgt aacccactcg tgcacccaac tgatcttcag catcttttac
     6661 tttcaccagc gtttctgggt gagcaaaaac aggaaggcaa aatgccgcaa aaaagggaat
     6721 aagggcgaca cggaaatgtt gaatactcat actcttcctt tttcaatatt attgaagcat
     6781 ttatcagggt tattgtctca tgagcggata catatttgaa tgtatttaga aaaataaaca
     6841 aataggggtt ccgcgcacat ttccccgaaa agtgccac
//
