>Addgene plasmid #51070 | pBABEpuro-gateway | addgene full sequence | sequence record 237641 | Addgene NGS Result
CTGGGCAGGGGTCTCCCGATCCCGGACGAGCCCCCAAATGAAAGACCCCCGCTGACGGGTAGTCAATCAC
TCAGAGGAGACCCTCCCAAGGAACAGCGAGACCACAAGTCGGATGCAACTGCAAGAGGGTTTATTGGATA
CACGGGTACCCGGGCGACTCAGTCAATCGGAGGACTGGCGCCCCGAGTGAGGGGTTGTGGGCTCTTTTAT
TGAGCTCGGGGAGCAGAAGCGCGCGAACAGAAGCGAGAAGCGAACTGATTGGTTAGTTCAAATAAGGCAC
AGGGTCATTTCAGGTCCTTGGGGCACCCTGGAAACATCTGATGGTTCTCTAGAAACTGCTGAGGGCTGGA
CCGCATCTGGGGACCATCTGTTCTTGGCCCTGAGCCGGGGCAGGAACTGCTTACCACAGATATCCTGTTT
GGCCCATATTCAGCTGTTCCATCTGTTCTTGGCCCTGAGCCGGGGCAGGAACTGCTTACCACAGATATCC
TGTTTGGCCCATATTCAGGCTGCAGGTGGCACTTTTCGGGGAAATGTGCGCGGAACCCCTATTTGTTTAT
TTTTCTAAATACATTCAAATATGTATCCGCTCATGAGACAATAACCCTGATAAATGCTTCAATAATATTG
AAAAAGGAAGAGTATGAGTATTCAACATTTCCGTGTCGCCCTTATTCCCTTTTTTGCGGCATTTTGCCTT
CCTGTTTTTGCTCACCCAGAAACGCTGGTGAAAGTAAAAGATGCTGAAGATCAGTTGGGTGCACGAGTGG
GTTACATCGAACTGGATCTCAACAGCGGTAAGATCCTTGAGAGTTTTCGCCCCGAAGAACGTTTTCCAAT
GATGAGCACTTTTAAAGTTCTGCTATGTGGCGCGGTATTATCCCGTATTGACGCCGGGCAAGAGCAACTC
GGTCGCCGCATACACTATTCTCAGAATGACTTGGTTGAGTACTCACCAGTCACAGAAAAGCATCTTACGG
ATGGCATGACAGTAAGAGAATTATGCAGTGCTGCCATAACCATGAGTGATAACACTGCGGCCAACTTACT
TCTGACAACGATCGGAGGACCGAAGGAGCTAACCGCTTTTTTGCACAACATGGGGGATCATGTAACTCGC
CTTGATCGTTGGGAACCGGAGCTGAATGAAGCCATACCAAACGACGAGCGTGACACCACGATGCCTGTAG
CAATGGCAACAACGTTGCGCAAACTATTAACTGGCGAACTACTTACTCTAGCTTCCCGGCAACAATTAAT
AGACTGGATGGAGGCGGATAAAGTTGCAGGACCACTTCTGCGCTCGGCCCTTCCGGCTGGCTGGTTTATT
GCTGATAAATCTGGAGCCGGTGAGCGTGGGTCTCGCGGTATCATTGCAGCACTGGGGCCAGATGGTAAGC
CCTCCCGTATCGTAGTTATCTACACGACGGGGAGTCAGGCAACTATGGATGAACGAAATAGACAGATCGC
TGAGATAGGTGCCTCACTGATTAAGCATTGGTAACTGTCAGACCAAGTTTACTCATATATACTTTAGATT
GATTTGCGGCCGCAAAAGGATCTAGGTGAAGATCCTTTTTGATAATCTCATGACCAAAATCCCTTAACGT
GAGTTTTCGTTCCACTGAGCGTCAGACCCCGTAGAAAAGATCAAAGGATCTTCTTGAGATCCTTTTTTTC
TGCGCGTAATCTGCTGCTTGCAAACAAAAAAACCACCGCTACCAGCGGTGGTTTGTTTGCCGGATCAAGA
GCTACCAACTCTTTTTCCGAAGGTAACTGGCTTCAGCAGAGCGCAGATACCAAATACTGTTCTTCTAGTG
TAGCCGTAGTTAGGCCACCACTTCAAGAACTCTGTAGCACCGCCTACATACCTCGCTCTGCTAATCCTGT
TACCAGTGGCTGCTGCCAGTGGCGATAAGTCGTGTCTTACCGGGTTGGACTCAAGACGATAGTTACCGGA
TAAGGCGCAGCGGTCGGGCTGAACGGGGGGTTCGTGCACACAGCCCAGCTTGGAGCGAACGACCTACACC
GAACTGAGATACCTACAGCGTGAGCTATGAGAAAGCGCCACGCTTCCCGAAGGGAGAAAGGCGGACAGGT
ATCCGGTAAGCGGCAGGGTCGGAACAGGAGAGCGCACGAGGGAGCTTCCAGGGGGAAACGCCTGGTATCT
TTATAGTCCTGTCGGGTTTCGCCACCTCTGACTTGAGCGTCGATTTTTGTGATGCTCGTCAGGGGGGCGG
AGCCTATGGAAAAACGCCAGCAACGCGGCCTTTTTACGGTTCCTGGCCTTTTGCTGGCCTTTTGCTCACA
TGTTCTTTCCTGCGTTATCCCCTGATTCTGTGGATAACCGTATTACCGCCTTTGAGTGAGCTGATACCGC
TCGCCGCAGCCGAACGACCGAGCGCAGCGAGTCAGTGAGCGAGGAAGCGGAAGAGCGCCCAATACGCAAA
CCGCCTCTCCCCGCGCGTTGGCCGATTCATTAATGCAACTATGGCCATTTAATGTAAATACTTAAGAAAA
AAAACCAAATTAATTTTGATACATGCTGCATGTGAAAGACCCCCGCTGACGGGTAGTCAATCACTCAGAG
GAGACCCTCCCAAGGAACAGCGAGACCACAAGTCGGATGCAACTGCAAGAGGGTTTATTGGATACACGGG
TACCCGGGCGACTCAGTCAATCGGAGGACTGGCGCCCCGAGTGAGGGGTTGTGGGCTCTTTTATTGAGCT
CGGGGAGCAGAAGCGCGCGAACAGAAGCGAGAAGCGAACTGATTGGTTAGTTCAAATAAGGCACAGGGTC
ATTTCAGGTCCTTGGGGCACCCTGGAAACATCTGATGGTTCTCTAGAAACTGCTGAGGGCTGGACCGCAT
CTGGGGACCATCTGTTCTTGGCCCTGAGCCGGGGCAGGAACTGCTTACCACAGATATCCTGTTTGGCCCA
TATTCAGCTGTTCCATCTGTTCTTGGCCCTGAGCCGGGGCAGGAACTGCTTACCACAGATATCCTGTTTG
GCCCATATTCAGCTGTTCCATCTGTTCCTGACCTTGATCTGAACTTCTCTATTCTCAGTTATGTATTTTT
CCATGCCTTGCAAAATGGCGTTACTTAAGCTAGCTTGCCAAACCTACAGGTGGGGTCTTTCATTCCCCCC
TTTTTCTGGAGACTAAATAAAATCTTTTATTTTATCGATGCATGGGGTCGTGCGCTCCTTTCGGTCGGGC
GCTGCGGGTCGTGGGGCGGGCGTCAGGCACCGGGCTTGCGGGTCATGCACCAGGTGCGCGGTCCTTCGGG
CACCTCGACGTCGGCGGTGACGGTGAAGCCGAGCCGCTCGTAGAAGGGGAGGTTGCGGGGCGCGGAGGTC
TCCAGGAAGGCGGGCACCCCGGCGCGCTCGGCCGCCTCCACTCCGGGGAGCACGACGGCGCTGCCCAGAC
CCTTGCCCTGGTGGTCGGGCGAGACGCCGACGGTGGCCAGGAACCACGCGGGCTCCTTGGGCCGGTGCGG
CGCCAGGAGGCCTTCCATCTGTTGCTGCGCGGCCAGCCGGGAACCGCTCAACTCGGCCATGCGCGGGCCG
ATCTCGGCGAACACCGCCCCCGCTTCGACGCTCTCCGGCGTGGTCCAGACCGCCACCGCGGCGCCGTCGT
CCGCGACCCACACCTTGCCGATGTCGAGCCCGACGCGCGTGAGGAAGAGTTCTTGCAGCTCGGTGACCCG
CTCGATGTGGCGGTCCGGATCGACGGTGTGGCGCGTGGCGGGGTAGTCGGCGAACGCGGCGGCGAGGGTG
CGTACGGCCCTGGGGACGTCGTCGCGGGTGGCGAGGCGCACCGTGGGCTTGTACTCGGTCATGGTAAGCT
TTTTGCAAAAGCCTAGGCCTCCAAAAAAGCCTCCTCACTACTTCTGGAATAGCTCAGAGGCCGAGGCGGC
CTCGGCCTCTGCATAAATAAAAAAAATTAGTCAGCCATGGGGCGGAGAATGGGCGGAACTGGGCGGAGTT
AGGGGCGGGATGGGCGGAGTTAGGGGCGGGACTATGGTTGCTGACTAATTGAGATGCATGCTTTGCATAC
TTCTGCCTGCTGGGGAGCCTGGGGACTTTCCACACCTGGTTGCTGACTAATTGAGATGCATGCTTTGCAT
ACTTCTGCCTGCTGGGGAGCCTGGGGACTTTCCACACCCTAACTGACACACATTCCACAGGGTCGACCAC
TGTGCTGGCGAATTCCTACATCACCACTTTGTACAAGAAAGCTGAACGAGAAACGTAAAATGATATAAAT
ATCAATATATTAAATTAGATTTTGCATAAAAAACAGACTACATAATACTGTAAAACACAACATATCCAGT
CACTATGGTCGACCTGCAGACTGGCTGTGTATAAGGGAGCCTGACATTTATATTCCCCAGAACATCAGGT
TAATGGCGTTTTTGATGTCATTTTCGCGGTGGCTGAGATCAGCCACTTCTTCCCCGATAACGGAGACCGG
CACACTGGCCATATCGGTGGTCATCATGCGCCAGCTTTCATCCCCGATATGCACCACCGGGTAAAGTTCA
CGGGAGACTTTATCTGACAGCAGACGTGCACTGGCCAGGGGGATCACCATCCGTCGCCCGGGCGTGTCAA
TAATATCACTCTGTACATCCACAAACAGACGATAACGGCTCTCTCTTTTATAGGTGTAAACCTTAAACTG
CATTTCACCAGCCCCTGTTCTCGTCAGCAAAAGAGCCGTTCATTTCAATAAACCGGGCGACCTCAGCCAT
CCCTTCCTGATTTTCCGCTTTCCAGCGTTCGGCACGCAGACGACGGGCTTCATTCTGCATGGTTGTGCTT
ACCAGACCGGAGATATTGACATCATATATGCCTTGAGCAACTGATAGCTGTCGCTGTCAACTGTCACTGT
AATACGCTGCTTCATAGCATACCTCTTTTTGACATACTTCGGGTATACATATCAGTATATATTCTTATAC
CGCAAAAATCAGCGCGCAAATACGCATACTGTTATCTGGCTTTTAGTAAGCCGGATCCACGCGTTTACGC
CCCGCCCTGCCACTCATCGCAGTACTGTTGTAATTCATTAAGCATTCTGCCGACATGGAAGCCATCACAA
ACGGCATGATGAACCTGAATCGCCAGCGGCATCAGCACCTTGTCGCCTTGCGTATAATATTTGCCCATGG
TGAAAACGGGGGCGAAGAAGTTGTCCATATTGGCCACGTTTAAATCAAAACTGGTGAAACTCACCCAGGG
ATTGGCTGAGACGAAAAACATATTCTCAATAAACCCTTTAGGGAAATAGGCCAGGTTTTCACCGTAACAC
GCCACATCTTGCGAATATATGTGTAGAAACTGCCGGAAATCGTCGTGGTATTCACTCCAGAGCGATGAAA
ACGTTTCAGTTTGCTCATGGAAAACGGTGTAACAAGGGTGAACACTATCCCATATCACCAGCTCACCGTC
TTTCATTGCCATACGGAATTCCGGATGAGCATTCATCAGGCGGGCAAGAATGTGAATAAAGGCCGGATAA
AACTTGTGCTTATTTTTCTTTACGGTCTTTAAAAAGGCCGTAATATCCAGCTGAACGGTCTGGTTATAGG
TACATTGAGCAACTGACTGAAATGCCTCAAAATGTTCTTTACGATGCCATTGGGATATATCAACGGTGGT
ATATCCAGTGATTTTTTTCTCCATTTTAGCTTCCTTAGCTCCTGAAAATCTCGACGGATCCTAACTCAAA
ATCCACACATTATACGAGCCGGAAGCATAAAGTGTAAAGCCTGGGGTGCCTAATGCGGCCGCCATAGTGA
CTGGATATGTTGTGTTTTACAGTATTATGTAGTCTGTTTTTTATGCAAAATCTAATTTAATATATTGATA
TTTATATCATTTTACGTTTCTCGTTCAGCTTTTTTGTACAAACTTGTGATGTACCACCACACTGGGATCC
GGCCGGCGCCTAGAGAAGGAGTGAGGGCTGGATAAAGGGAGGATCGAGGCGGGGTCGAACGAGGAGGTTC
AAGGGGGAGAGACGGGGCGGATGGAGGAAGAGGAGGCGGAGGCTTAGGGTGTACAAAGGGCTTGACCCAG
GGAGGGGGGTCAAAAGCCAAGGCTTCCCAGGTCACGATGTAGGGGACCTGGTCTGGGTGTCCATGCGGGC
CAGGTGAAAAGACCTTGATCTTAACCTGGGTGATGAGGTCTCGGTTAAAGGTGCCGTCTCGCGGCCATCC
GACGTTAAAGGTTGGCCATTCTGCAGAGCAGAAGGTAACCCAACGTCTCTTCTTGACATCTACCGACTGG
TTGTGAGCGATCCGCTCGACATCTTTCCAGTGACCTAAGGTCAAACTTAAGGGAGTGGTAACAGTCTGGC
CCTAATTTTCAGACAAATACAGAAACACAGTCAGACAGAGACAACACAGAACGATGCTGCAGCGCTGCAG
CAGACAAGACGCGCGGCTTCGGTTCCAAACCGAAAGCAAAAATTCAGACGGAGGCGGGAACTGTTTTAGG
TTCTCGTCTCCTACCAGAACCACATATCCTGACGGGGTCGGATTCCACATCGACTCCCTTCCTCAGGTCG
GGCCACAAAAACGGCCCCCAAAGTCCCTGGGACGTCTCCCAGGGTTGCGGCCGGGTGTTCAGAACTCGTC
AGTTCCACCACGGGTCCGCCAGATACAGAGCTAGTTAGCTAACTAGTACCGACGCAGGCGCATAAAATCA
GTCATAGACACTAGACAATCGGACAGACACAGATAAGTTGCTGGCCAGCTTGCCTCCCGGTGGTGGGTCG
GTGGTCC
Features (pLannotate 1.2.2; 18 found; start..end, strand, type, name):
     39..508     -  LTR            LTR: long terminal repeat from Moloney murine leukemia virus
    539..643     +  promoter       AmpR promoter: bla
    644..1504    +  CDS            AmpR: β-lactamase; bla; confers resistance to ampicillin, carbenicillin, and related antibiotics
   1664..2252    +  rep_origin     ori: high-copy-number ColE1/pMB1/pBR322/pUC origin of replication
   2435..2487    +  CDS            lacI (fragment): lac repressor; lacI; The lac repressor binds to the lac operator to inhibit transcription in E. coli. This inhibition can be relieved by adding lactose or isopropyl-β-D-thiogalactopyranoside (IPTG).
   2553..3022    -  LTR            LTR: long terminal repeat from Moloney murine leukemia virus
   3023..3144    -  LTR            3' LTR (ΔU3) (fragment): self-inactivating 3' long terminal repeat (LTR) from Moloney murine leukemia virus
   3243..3842    -  CDS            PuroR: puromycin N-acetyltransferase; pac from Streptomyces alboniger; confers resistance to puromycin
   3852..4181    -  promoter       SV40 promoter: SV40 enhancer and early promoter
   4223..4347    +  protein_bind   attR2: mutant version of attR; recombination site for the Gateway® LR reaction LR Clonase™
   4391..4693    -  CDS            ccdB: CCDB_ECOLI - Also known as G, letB, letD. Experimental evidence at protein level: Swiss-Prot protein existence level 1. Toxic component of a type II toxin-antitoxin (TA) system, functioning in plasmid maintainence. Responsible for the post- segregational killing (PSK) of plasmid-free cells, also referred to as a plasmid addiction system. Half-life of over 2 hours. Cell killing by CcdB is accompanied by filamentation, defects in chromosome and plasmid segregation, defects in cell division, formation of anucleate cells, decreased DNA synthesis and plasmid loss. Interferes with the activity of DN
   4698..4856    -  CDS            ccdA (fragment): CCDA_ECO57 - Also known as H, letA. Experimental evidence at protein level: Swiss-Prot protein existence level 1. Antitoxin component of a type II toxin-antitoxin (TA) system which inhibits the post-segregational killing (PSK) of plasmid-free cells, also referred to as a plasmid addiction system. Binds to and blocks the activity of CcdB; will also remove bound CcdB protein from the CcdB-GyrA complex by forming a CcdA-CcdB complex, a process termed rejuvenation. Functions as a transcriptional corepressor for the ccdAB operon, repression also requires CcdB (By similarity). From Escherichia coli
   5035..5694    -  CDS            CmR: chloramphenicol acetyltransferase; cat; confers resistance to chloramphenicol
   5695..5724    -  promoter       cat promoter (fragment): promoter of the E. coli cat gene encoding chloramphenicol acetyltransferase
   5748..5778    -  promoter       lac UV5 promoter: E. coli lac promoter with an "up" mutation
   5803..5927    -  protein_bind   attR1: mutant version of attR; recombination site for the Gateway® LR reaction LR Clonase™
   5955..6371    -  CDS            gag (truncated): truncated Moloney murine leukemia virus (MMLV) gag gene lacking the start codon
   6438..6712    -  misc_feature   MESV Ψ (fragment): packaging signal of murine embryonic stem cell virus
