[The description below was written by a language model from this plasmid's Addgene catalogue record, the feature table of its GenBank file and pLannotate feature annotations shown in this document.]
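Description:
pBABEpuro-gateway is an empty Gateway destination version of the pBABEpuro Moloney murine leukemia virus (MMLV) retroviral vector, about 6.9 kb, intended for stable expression of genes in mammalian cells after retroviral transduction. In E. coli it replicates from a high-copy ColE1/pUC-type origin and carries an ampicillin resistance gene (bla) in the backbone. The Gateway cassette adds a chloramphenicol resistance gene, so the empty vector is selected with both drugs. Because the cassette also encodes the gyrase poison CcdB, the unrecombined plasmid must be maintained in a ccdB-tolerant strain.

The proviral region is bounded by two MMLV long terminal repeats. Downstream of the 5' LTR lie the Psi packaging signal and a truncated gag segment lacking its start codon, which together support encapsidation of the vector RNA in packaging cells. Next comes the Gateway cassette: attR1, a lac UV5 promoter driving CmR, ccdB, and attR2. An LR recombination reaction with an entry clone replaces this cassette with the gene of interest, and loss of ccdB provides counter-selection for recombinants in standard strains. The inserted gene sits directly after the gag region with no dedicated internal promoter annotated, so its transcription would come from the 5' LTR, as is usual for pBABE vectors. The SV40 enhancer/early promoter listed in the catalogue (which includes the SV40 origin) lies after attR2 and drives puromycin N-acetyltransferase for selection of transduced cells.

The full-length records differ slightly in length and in orientation but show the same architecture, and the third record covers only the attR2–SV40 junction. The associated publication concerns functional analysis of receptor tyrosine kinase mutations in lung cancer.
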