Addgene plasmid #51070: pBABEpuro-gateway
Purpose: (Empty Backbone) gateway adapted mammalian expression vector
Depositing lab: Matthew Meyerson. Depositing organization: Broad Institute. Publication: Functional analysis of receptor tyrosine kinase mutations in lung cancer identifies oncogenic extracellular domain mutations of ERBB2. Greulich H, Kaplan B, Mertins P, Chen TH, Tanaka KE, Yun CH, Zhang X, Lee SH, Cho J, Ambrogio L, Liao R, Imielinski M, Banerji S, Berger AH, Lawrence MS, Zhang J, Pho NH, Walker SR, Winckler W, Getz G, Frank D, Hahn WC, Eck MJ, Mani DR, Jaffe JD, Carr SA, Wong KK, Meyerson M. Proc Natl Acad Sci U S A. 2012 Sep 4;109(36):14476-81. Epub 2012 Aug 20. 10.1073/pnas.1203201109 PubMed 22908275.
Backbone
  Vector backbone: pBABEpuro
  Backbone size (bp): 6900
  Modifications to backbone: Gateway cassette inserted: ccdB gene and CamR flanked by attR sites
  Vector type: Mammalian Expression, Retroviral
  Promoter: SV40
  Selectable markers: Puromycin
Growth in bacteria
  Bacterial resistance: Chloramphenicol and Ampicillin, 25 & 100 μg/mL
  Growth temperature: 37°C
  Growth strain: ccdB Survival
  Copy number: Unknown
Gene/Insert
  Cloning method: Gateway Cloning
  Sequencing primers: 5′ TTTGTACACCCTAAGCCTC; 3′ GCATACTTCTGCCTGCTG
Terms and licenses: Academic/Nonprofit Terms; Industry Terms: Not Available to Industry
How to cite: pBABEpuro-gateway was a gift from Matthew Meyerson (Addgene plasmid # 51070 ; http://n2t.net/addgene:51070 ; RRID:Addgene_51070)
