LOCUS       Exported 721 bp ds-DNA linear SYN 25-MAY-2021
DEFINITION  gateway adapted mammalian expression vector.
ACCESSION   .
VERSION     .
KEYWORDS    pBABEpuro-gateway
SOURCE      synthetic DNA construct
  ORGANISM  synthetic DNA construct
REFERENCE   1 (bases 1 to 721)
  AUTHORS   Greulich H, Kaplan B, Mertins P, Chen TH, Tanaka KE, Yun CH, Zhang
            X, Lee SH, Cho J, Ambrogio L, Liao R, Imielinski M, Banerji S,
            Berger AH, Lawrence MS, Zhang J, Pho NH, Walker SR, Winckler W, Getz
            G, Frank D, Hahn WC, Eck MJ, Mani DR, Jaffe JD, Carr SA, Wong KK,
            Meyerson M
  TITLE     Functional analysis of receptor tyrosine kinase mutations in lung
            cancer identifies oncogenic extracellular domain mutations of ERBB2.
  JOURNAL   Proc Natl Acad Sci U S A. 2012 Sep 4;109(36):14476-81. Epub 2012 Aug
            20.
  PUBMED    22908275
REFERENCE   2 (bases 1 to 721)
  AUTHORS   .
  TITLE     Direct Submission
  JOURNAL   Exported May 25, 2021 from SnapGene Server 1.1.58
            http://www.snapgene.com
FEATURES             Location/Qualifiers
     source          1..721
                     /organism="synthetic DNA construct"
                     /mol_type="other DNA"
     protein_bind    complement(109..233)
                     /gene="mutant version of attR"
                     /label=attR2
                     /bound_moiety="LR Clonase(TM)"
                     /note="recombination site for the Gateway(R) LR reaction"
     primer_bind     complement(270..290)
                     /label=pBABE 3'
                     /note="SV40 enhancer, reverse primer for pBABE vectors"
     promoter        275..604
                     /label=SV40 promoter
                     /note="SV40 enhancer and early promoter"
     rep_origin      455..590
                     /label=SV40 ori
                     /note="SV40 origin of replication"
     primer_bind     517..536
                     /label=SV40pro-F
                     /note="SV40 promoter/origin, forward primer"
     primer_bind     complement(614..633)
                     /label=Puro-R
                     /note="Puromycin resistance gene, reverse primer. Also
                     called puro-variant-R"
ORIGIN
        1 tggctgatct cagccaccgc gaaaatgaca tcaaaaacgc cattaacctg atgttctggg
       61 gaatataaat gtcaggctcc cttatacaca gccagtctgc aggtcgacca tagtgactgg
      121 atatgttgtg ttttacagta ttatgtagtc tgttttttat gcaaaatcta atttaatata
      181 ttgatattta tatcatttta cgtttctcgt tcagctttct tgtacaaagt ggtgatgtag
      241 gaattcgcca gcacagtggt cgaccctgtg gaatgtgtgt cagttagggt gtggaaagtc
      301 cccaggctcc ccagcaggca gaagtatgca aagcatgcat ctcaattagt cagcaaccag
      361 gtgtggaaag tccccaggct ccccagcagg cagaagtatg caaagcatgc atctcaatta
      421 gtcagcaacc atagtcccgc ccctaactcc gcccatcccg cccctaactc cgcccagttc
      481 cgcccattct ccgccccatg gctgactaat tttttttatt tatgcagagg ccgaggccgc
      541 ctcggcctct gagctattcc agaagtagtg aggaggcttt tttggaggcc tangcttttg
      601 caaaaagctt accatgaccg agtacaagcc cacggtgcgc ctcgccaccc gcgacgacgt
      661 ccccagggcc gtacgcaccc tcgccgccgc gttcgccgac taccccgcca cgcgccacac
      721 c
//
