>Addgene plasmid #51070 | pBABEpuro-gateway | addgene partial sequence | sequence record 78798 | pBABE5 5'-CTTTATCCAGCCCTCAC-3'
CATCACAAGTTTGTACAAAAAAGCTGAACGAGAAACGTAAAATGATATAAATATCAATATATTAAATTAG
ATTTTGCATAAAAAACAGACTACATAATACTGTAAAACACAACATATCCAGTCACTATGGCGGCCGCATT
AGGCACCCCAGGCTTTACACTTTATGCTTCCGGCTCGTATAATGTGTGGATTTTGAGTTAGGATCCGTCG
AGATTTTCAGGAGCTAAGGAAGCTAAAATGGAGAAAAAAATCACTGGATATACCACCGTTGATATATCCC
AATGGCATCGTAAAGAACATTTTGAGGCATTTCAGTCAGTTGCTCAATGTACCTATAACCAGACCGTTCA
GCTGGATATTACGGCCTTTTTAAAGACCGTAAAGAAAAATAAGCACAAGTTTTATCCGGCCTTTATTCAC
ATTCTTGCCCGCCTGATGAATGCTCATCCGGAATTCCGTATGGCAATGAAAGACGGTGAGCTGGTGATAT
GGGATAGTGTTCACCCTTGTTACACCGTTTTCCATGAGCAAACTGAAACGTTTTCATCGCTCTGGAGTGA
ATACCACGACGATTTCCGGCAGTTTCTACACATATATTCGCAAGATGTGGCGTGTTACGGTGAAAACCTG
GCCTATTTCCCTAAAGGGTTTATTGAGAATATGTTTTTCGTCTCAGCCAATCCCTGGGTGAGTTTCACCA
GTTTTGATTTAAACGTGGCCAATATGGACAACTTCTTCGCCCCCGTTTTCACCATGGGCAAATATTATAC
GCAAGGCGACAAGGTGCTGATGCCGCTGGCGATTCA
