>Addgene plasmid #51070 | pBABEpuro-gateway | addgene partial sequence | sequence record 78807 | CAT-R 5'-GCAACTGACTGAAATGCCTC-3'
CGGTGGTATATCCAGTGATTTTTTTCTCCATTTTAGCTTCCTTAGCTCCTGAAAATCTCGACGGATCCTA
ACTCAAAATCCACACATTATACGAGCCGGAAGCATAAAGTGTAAAGCCTGGGGTGCCTAATGCGGCCGCC
ATAGTGACTGGATATGTTGTGTTTTACAGTATTATGTAGTCTGTTTTTTATGCAAAATCTAATTTAATAT
ATTGATATTTATATCATTTTACGTTTCTCGTTCAGCTTTTTTGTACAAACTTGTGATGTACCACCACACT
GGGATCCGGCCGGCGCCTAGAGAAGGAGTGAGGGCTGGATAAAGGGAGGATCGAGGCGGGGTCGAACGAG
GAGGTTCAAGGGGGAGAGACGGGGCGGATGGAGGAAGAGGAGGCGGAGGCTTAGGGTGTACAAAGGGCTT
GACCCAGGGAGGGGGGTCAAAAGCCAAGGCTTCCCAGGTCACGATGTAGGGGACCTGGTCTGGGTGTCCA
TGCGGGCCAGGTGAAAAGACCTTGATCTTAACCTGGGTGATGAGGTCTCGGTTAAAGGTGCCGTCTCGCG
GCCATCCGACGTTAAAGGTTGGCCATTCTGCAGAGCAGAAGGTAACCCAACGTCTCTTCTTGACATCTAC
CGACTGGTTGTGAGCGATCCGCTCGACATCTTTCCAGTGACCTAAGGTCAAACTTAAGGGAGTGGTAACA
GTCTGGCCCTAATTTTCAGACAAA
