>Addgene plasmid #51070 | pBABEpuro-gateway | addgene partial sequence | sequence record 79986 | CAT-R 5'-GCAACTGACTGAAATGCCTC-3'
CGGTGGTATATCCAGTGATTTTTTTCTCCATTTTAGCTTCCTTAGCTCCTGAAAATCTCGACGGATCCTA
ACTCAAAATCCACACATTATACGAGCCGGAAGCATAAAGTGTAAAGCCTGGGGTGCCTAATGCGGCCGCC
ATAGTGACTGGATATGTTGTGTTTTACAGTATTATGTAGTCTGTTTTTTATGCAAAATCTAATTTAATAT
ATTGATATTTATATCATTTTACGTTTCTCGTTCAGCTTTTTTGTACAAACTTGTGATGTACCACCACACT
GGGATCCGGCCGGCGCCTAGAGAAGGAGTGAGGGCTGGATAAAGGGAGGATCGAGGCGGGGTCGAACGAG
GAGGTTCAAGGGGGAGAGACGGGGCGGATGGAGGAAGAGGAGGCGGAGGCTTAGGGTGTACAAAGGGCTT
GACCCAGGGAGGGGGGTCAAAAGCCAAGGCTTCCCAGGTCACGATGTAGGGGACCTGGTCTGGGTGTCCA
TGCGGGCCAGGTGAAAAGACCTTGATCTTAACCTGGGTGATGAGGTCTCGGTTAAAGGTGCCGTCTCGCG
GCCATCCGACGTTAAAGGTTGGCCATTCTGCAGAGCAGAAGGTAACCCAACGTCTCTTCTTGACATCTAC
CGACTGGTTGTGAGCGATCCGCTCGACATCTTTCCAGTGACCTAAGGTCAAACTTAAGGGAGTGGTAACA
GTCTGGCCCTAATTTTCAGACAAATACAGAAACACAGTCAGACAGAGACAACACAGAACGATGCTGCAGC
GCTGCAGCAGACAAGACGCGCGGCTTCGGTTCCAAACCGAAAGCAAAAATTCAGACGGA
